>Addgene plasmid #214866 | AiP14872: pAAV-AiE0452h_3xC2-minBG-RiboL1-jGCaMP8s-WPRE3-BGHpA (Alias: CN4872) | addgene full sequence | sequence record 430976 | Addgene NGS Result
CCTGCAGGCAGCTGCGCGCTCGCTCGCTCACTGAGGCCGCCCGGGCGTCGGGCGACCTTTGGTCGCCCGG
CCTCAGTGAGCGAGCGAGCGCGCAGAGAGGGAGTGGCCAACTCCATCACTAGGGGTTCCTGCGGCCGCAC
GCGTGTGAAAAATACCTAGTCTTGAACTTTGGAGTTCCAAATTCCACATGATCGACTTCCTCAAGGCTTT
TCACTTGACGAACAAATTGCATGCCAAGAAATCGTCAAAATTCTATCAAGCTTAATTATGCAATTTCTGT
CTATAAATGACATACCTCCTGTACCCTATGACACCCACCTATGCACTAATAAGATGTGACAGCTGCATCA
CCAACAAAGCCTCCCCCGCCTGGTGAAAAATACCTAGTCTTGAACTTTGGAGTTCCAAATTCCACATGAT
CGACTTCCTCAAGGCTTTTCACTTGACGAACAAATTGCATGCCAAGAAATCGTCAAAATTCTATCAAGCT
TAATTATGCAATTTCTGTCTATAAATGACATACCTCCTGTACCCTATGACACCCACCTATGCACTAATAA
GATGTGACAGCTGCATCACCAACAAAGCCTCCCCCGCCTGGTGAAAAATACCTAGTCTTGAACTTTGGAG
TTCCAAATTCCACATGATCGACTTCCTCAAGGCTTTTCACTTGACGAACAAATTGCATGCCAAGAAATCG
TCAAAATTCTATCAAGCTTAATTATGCAATTTCTGTCTATAAATGACATACCTCCTGTACCCTATGACAC
CCACCTATGCACTAATAAGATGTGACAGCTGCATCACCAACAAAGCCTCCCCCGCCTGGAGCTCGGGCTG
GGCATAAAAGTCAGGGCAGAGCCATCTATTGCTTACATTTGCTTCTGGGATCCACCCGCCACCATGCATC
ATCACCATCATCACACGCGTCGCAAGAAGACCTTCAAGGAGGTGGCCACCGCCGTGAAGATCATCGCCAT
GCTGATGGGCCTGAAGATCAACGTCTATATCAAGGCCGACAAGCAGAAGAACGGCATCAAGGCGAACTTC
CACATCCGCCACAACATCGAGGACGGCGGCGTGCAGCTCGCCTACCACTACCAGCAGAACACCCCCATCG
GCGACGGCCCCGTGCTGCTGCCCGACAACCACTACCTGAGCGTGGAGTCCAAACTTTCGAAAGACCCCAA
CGAGAAGCGCGATCACATGGTCCTGCTGGAGTTCGTGACCGCCGCCGGGATCACTCTCGGCATGGACGAG
CTGTACAAGGGCGGTACCGGAGGGAGCATGGTGAGCAAGGGCGAGGAGCTGTTCACCGGGGTGGTGCCCA
TCCTGGTCGAGCTGGACGGCGACGTAAACGGCCACAAGTTCAGCGTGTCCGGCGAGGGTGAGGGCGATGC
CACCTACGGCAAGCTGACCCTGAAGTTCATCTGCACCACCGGCAAGCTGCCCGTGCCCTGGCCCACCCTC
GTGACCACCCTGACCTACGGCGTGCAGTGCTTCAGCCGCTACCCCGACCACATGAAGCAGCACGACTTCT
TCAAGTCCGCCATGCCCGAAGGCTACATCCAGGAGCGCACCATCTTCTTCAAGGACGACGGCAACTACAA
GACCCGCGCCGAGGTGAAGTTCGAGGGCGACACCCTGGTGAACCGCATCGAGCTGAAGGGCATCGACTTC
AAGGAGGACGGCAACATCCTGGGGCACAAGCTGGAGTACAACCTGCCGGACCAACTGACTGAAGAGCAGA
TCGCAGAATACAAAGAGGCTTTCTCCCTATTTGACAAGGACGGGGATGGGACAATAACAACCAAGGAGCT
GGGGACGGTGATGCGGTCTCTCGGACACAACCCCACAGAAGCAGAGCTGCAGGACATGATCAATGAAGTA
GATGCCGACGGTGACGGCACAATCGACTTCCCTGAGTTCCTGACAATGATGGCAAGAAAAATGAAATACA
GGGACACGGAAGAAGAAATTAGAGAAGCGTTCGGTGTGTTTGATAAGGATGGCAATGGCTACATCAGTGC
AGCAGAGCTTCGCCACGTGATGACAAACCTTGGAGAGAAGTTAACAGATGAAGAGGTTGATGAAATGATC
AGGGAAGCAGACATCGATGGGGATGGTCAGGTAAACTACGAAGAGTTTGTACAAATGATGACAGCGAAGG
GGGGCAGCGGTGGGTCTGGAGGGACTGGGGGTAGCGGTGGTAGCGGTGGGACAGGGGGAAGCGGCGGTAG
TGGTGGAACA
[648 nt withheld, positions 2251-2898]
TAGGGCGCGCCGCGGCCGCGAATTCGATATCATAATCAACCTCTGGATTACAAAATTTGTGAAAGATTGA
CTGGTATTCTTAACTATGTTGCTCCTTTTACGCTATGTGGATACGCTGCTTTAATGCCTTTGTATCATGC
TATTGCTTCCCGTATGGCTTTCATTTTCTCCTCCTTGTATAAATCCTGGTTAGTTCTTGCCACGGCGGAA
CTCATCGCCGCCTGCCTTGCCCGCTGCTGGACAGGGGCTCGGCTGTTGGGCACTGACAATTCCGTGGCTC
GAGAGATCTTCGACTGTGCCTTCTAGTTGCCAGCCATCTGTTGTTTGCCCCTCCCCCGTGCCTTCCTTGA
CCCTGGAAGGTGCCACTCCCACTGTCCTTTCCTAATAAAATGAGGAAATTGCATCGCATTGTCTGAGTAG
GTGTCATTCTATTCTGGGGGGTGGGGTGGGGCAGGACAGCAAGGGGGAGGATTGGGAAGACAATAGCAGG
CATGAGATCTCACGTGCGGACCGAGCGGCCGCAGGAACCCCTAGTGATGGAGTTGGCCACTCCCTCTCTG
CGCGCTCGCTCGCTCACTGAGGCCGGGCGACCAAAGGTCGCCCGACGCCCGGGCTTTGCCCGGGCGGCCT
CAGTGAGCGAGCGAGCGCGCAGCTGCCTGCAGGGGCGCCTGATGCGGTATTTTCTCCTTACGCATCTGTG
CGGTATTTCACACCGCATA
[95 nt withheld, positions 3618-3712]
T
[46 nt withheld, positions 3714-3759]
C
[141 nt withheld, positions 3761-3901]
CCTTTGACGTTGGAGTCCACGTTCTTT
[37 nt withheld, positions 3929-3965]
ACTCTATCTCGGGCTATTCTTTTGATTTATAAGGGATTTTGCCGATTTCGGTCTATTGGTTAAAAAATGA
GCTGATTTAACAAAAATTTAACGCGAATTTTAACAAAATATTAACGTTTACAATTTTATGGTGCACTCTC
AGTACAATCTGCTCTGATGCCGCATAGTTAAGCCAGCCCCGACACCCGCCAACACCCGCTGACGCGCCCT
GACGGGCTTGTCTGCTCCCGGCATCCGCTTACAGACAAGCTGTGACCGTCTCCGGGAGCTGCATGTGTCA
GAGGTTTTCACCGTCATCACCGAAACGCGCGAGACGAAAGGGCCTCGTGATACGCCTATTTTTATAGGTT
AATGTCATGATAATAATGGTTTCTTAGACGTCAGGTGGCACTTTTCGGGGAAATGTGCGCGGAACCCCTA
TTTGTTTATTTTTCTAAATACATTCAAATATGTATCCGCTCATGAGACAATAACCCTGATAAATGCTTCA
ATAATATTGAAAAAGGAAGAGTATGAGTATTCAACATTTCCGTGTCGCCCTTATTCCCTTTTTTGCGGCA
TTTTGCCTTCCTGTTTTTGCTCACCCAGAAACGCTGGTGAAAGTAAAAGATGCTGAAGATCAGTTGGGTG
CACGAGTGGGTTACATCGAACTGGATCTCAACAGCGGTAAGATCCTTGAGAGTTTTCGCCCCGAAGAACG
TTTTCCAATGATGAGCACTTTTAAAGTTCTGCTATGTGGCGCGGTATTATCCCGTATTGACGCCGGGCAA
GAGCAACTCGGTCGCCGCATACACTATTCTCAGAATGACTTGGTTGAGTACTCACCAGTCACAGAAAAGC
ATCTTACGGATGGCATGACAGTAAGAGAATTATGCAGTGCTGCCATAACCATGAGTGATAACACTGCGGC
CAACTTACTTCTGACAACGATCGGAGGACCGAAGGAGCTAACCGCTTTTTTGCACAACATGGGGGATCAT
GTAACTCGCCTTGATCGTTGGGAACCGGAGCTGAATGAAGCCATACCAAACGACGAGCGTGACACCACGA
TGCCTGTAGCAATGGCAACAACGTTGCGCAAACTATTAACTGGCGAACTACTTACTCTAGCTTCCCGGCA
ACAATTAATAGACTGGATGGAGGCGGATAAAGTTGCAGGACCACTTCTGCGCTCGGCCCTTCCGGCTGGC
TGGTTTATTGCTGATAAATCTGGAGCCGGTGAGCGTGGGTCTCGCGGTATCATTGCAGCACTGGGGCCAG
ATGGTAAGCCCTCCCGTATCGTAGTTATCTACACGACGGGGAGTCAGGCAACTATGGATGAACGAAATAG
ACAGATCGCTGAGATAGGTGCCTCACTGATTAAGCATTGGTAACTGTCAGACCAAGTTTACTCATATATA
CTTTAGATTGATTTAAAACTTCATTTTTAATTTAAAAGGATCTAGGTGAAGATCCTTTTTGATAATCTCA
TGACCAAAATCCCTTAACGTGAGTTTTCGTTCCACTGAGCGTCAGACCCCGTAGAAAAGATCAAAGGATC
TTCTTGAGATCCTTTTTTTCTGCGCGTAATCTGCTGCTTGCAAACAAAAAAACCACCGCTACCAGCGGTG
GTTTGTTTGCCGGATCAAGAGCTACCAACTCTTTTTCCGAAGGTAACTGGCTTCAGCAGAGCGCAGATAC
CAAATACTGTTCTTCTAGTGTAGCCGTAGTTAGGCCACCACTTCAAGAACTCTGTAGCACCGCCTACATA
CCTCGCTCTGCTAATCCTGTTACCAGTGGCTGCTGCCAGTGGCGATAAGTCGTGTCTTACCGGGTTGGAC
TCAAGACGATAGTTACCGGATAAGGCGCAGCGGTCGGGCTGAACGGGGGGTTCGTGCACACAGCCCAGCT
TGGAGCGAACGACCTACACCGAACTGAGATACCTACAGCGTGAGCTATGAGAAAGCGCCACGCTTCCCGA
AGGGAGAAAGGCGGACAGGTATCCGGTAAGCGGCAGGGTCGGAACAGGAGAGCGCACGAGGGAGCTTCCA
GGGGGAAACGCCTGGTATCTTTATAGTCCTGTCGGGTTTCGCCACCTCTGACTTGAGCGTCGATTTTTGT
GATGCTCGTCAGGGGGGCGGAGCCTATGGAAAAACGCCAGCAACGCGGCCTTTTTACGGTTCCTGGCCTT
TTGCTGGCCTTTTGCTCACATGT
Features (pLannotate 1.2.2; 15 found; start..end, strand, type, name):
     12..39      +  repeat_region  AAV2 ITR (fragment): inverted terminal repeat of adeno-associated virus serotype 2 inverted
     68..95      +  repeat_region  AAV2 ITR (fragment): inverted terminal repeat of adeno-associated virus serotype 2 inverted
   1000..2169    +  CDS            GCaMP6s (fragment): improved fluorescent protein-based calcium sensor (Chen et al., 2013)
   2251..2898    +  CDS            RPL10A (sequence withheld): RL10A_HUMAN - Also known as NEDD6. Experimental evidence at protein level: Swiss-Prot protein existence level 1. Component of the large ribosomal subunit. From Homo sapiens (Human).
   2932..3089    +  misc_feature   WPRE (fragment): woodchuck hepatitis virus posttranscriptional regulatory element
   3095..3175    +  misc_feature   WPRE (fragment): woodchuck hepatitis virus posttranscriptional regulatory element
   3192..3303    +  polyA_signal   bGH poly(A) signal: bovine growth hormone polyadenylation signal
   3421..3561    +  repeat_region  AAV2 ITR: inverted terminal repeat of adeno-associated virus serotype 2 inverted
   3566..3617    -  misc_feature   bom (fragment): basis of mobility region from pBR322
   3636..4091    +  rep_origin     f1 ori (sequence partly withheld): f1 bacteriophage origin of replication; arrow indicates direction of (+) strand synthesis
   4092..4141    -  misc_feature   bom (fragment): basis of mobility region from pBR322
   4243..4278    -  CDS            rop (fragment): Rop protein, which maintains plasmids at low copy number; rop
   4373..4477    +  promoter       AmpR promoter: bla
   4478..5338    +  CDS            AmpR: β-lactamase; bla; confers resistance to ampicillin, carbenicillin, and related antibiotics
   5509..6097    +  rep_origin     ori: high-copy-number ColE1/pMB1/pBR322/pUC origin of replication
