[The description below was written by a language model from this plasmid's Addgene catalogue record and pLannotate feature annotations shown in this document.]
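Description:
AiP14872: pAAV-AiE0452h_3xC2-minBG-RiboL1-jGCaMP8s-WPRE3-BGHpA (alias CN4872) is a recombinant AAV transfer plasmid of about 6.2 kb, built to express a soma-targeted calcium indicator in striatal indirect pathway medium spiny neurons (D2 MSNs). It is maintained in bacteria through a high-copy ColE1/pUC-type origin with ampicillin selection (AmpR under its own bla promoter). The backbone also carries an f1 phage origin. AAV2 inverted terminal repeats flank the expression cassette and provide the signals for genome replication and packaging into AAV particles. The annotation finds the right ITR intact, while the left one is detected only as short fragments. This may reflect the difficulty of sequencing these repeats.

Cell-type specificity comes from the elements named in the construct title. AiE0452h_3xC2 most likely denotes a triplicated core of the AiE0452h enhancer, and it is paired with minBG, presumably a minimal beta-globin promoter. Neither element was recognised by the automated annotation, but the unannotated region upstream of the coding sequence would accommodate them.

The payload is jGCaMP8s, which the software matched to the related GCaMP6s, followed by human ribosomal protein RPL10A (L1). In the feature table the sensor lies upstream of the ribosomal protein, although the name lists RiboL1 first. Tethering the indicator to ribosomes keeps fluorescence in the cell body and reduces neuropil signal during imaging. A shortened WPRE (WPRE3, detected as two fragments) boosts transcript expression, and a bovine growth hormone polyadenylation signal ends the cassette. Both are compact versions that save AAV packaging capacity. The construct belongs to an enhancer-AAV toolbox for accessing striatal cell types and is suited to recording calcium activity in D2 MSNs without transgenic driver lines.
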