Addgene plasmid #214866: AiP14872: pAAV-AiE0452h_3xC2-minBG-RiboL1-jGCaMP8s-WPRE3-BGHpA (Alias: CN4872)
Purpose: Expression of RiboL1-jGCaMP8s (soma targeted) in striatal indirect pathway medium spiny neurons (D2 MSNs)
Depositing lab: Allen Institute for Brain Science & Jonathan Ting. Depositing organization: Allen Institute. Publication: Enhancer AAV toolbox for accessing and perturbing striatal cell types and circuits. Hunker AC, Wirthlin ME, Gill G, Johansen NJ, Hooper M, Omstead V, Vargas S, Lerma MN, Taskin N, Weed N, Laird WD, Bishaw YM, Bendrick JL, Gore BB, Ben-Simon Y, Opitz-Araya X, Martinez RA, Way SW, Thyagarajan B, Otto S, Sanchez REA, Alexander JR, Amaya A, Amster A, Arbuckle J, Ayala A, Baker PM, Barcelli T, Barta S, Bertagnolli D, Bielstein C, Bishwakarma P, Bowlus J, Boyer G, Brouner K, Casian B, Casper T, Chakka AB, Chakrabarty R, Chong P, Clark M, Colbert K, Daniel S, Dawe T, Departee M, DiValentin P, Donadio NP, Dotson NI, Dwivedi D, Egdorf T, Fliss T, Gary A, Goldy J, Grasso C, Groce EL, Gudsnuk K, Han W, Haradon Z, Hastings S, Helback O, Ho WV, Huang C, Johnson T, Jones DL, Juneau Z, Kenney J, Leibly M, Li S, Liang E, Loeffler H, Lusk NA, Madigan Z, Malloy J, Malone J, McCue R, Melchor J, Mich JK, Moosman S, Morin E, Naidoo R, Newman D, Ngo K, Nguyen K, Oster AL, Ouellette B, Oyama AA, Pena N, Pham T, Phillips E, Pom C, Potekhina L, Ransford S, Ray PL, Reding M, Rette DF, Reynoldson C, Rimorin C, Sigler AR, Rocha DB, Ronellenfitch K, Ruiz A, Sawyer L, Sevigny JP, Shapovalova NV, Shepard N, Shulga L, Soliman S, Staats B, Taormina MJ, Tieu M, Wang Y, Wilkes J, Wood T, Zhou T, Williford A, Dee N, Mollenkopf T, Ng L, Esposito L, Kalmbach BE, Yao S, Ariza J, Collman F, Mufti S, Smith K, Waters J, Ersing I, Patrick M, Zeng H, Lein ES, Kojima Y, Horwitz G, Owen SF, Levi BP, Daigle TL, Tasic B, Bakken TE, Ting JT. Neuron. 2025 May 21;113(10):1507-1524.e17. doi: 10.1016/j.neuron.2025.04.035. PubMed 40403704.
Backbone
  Vector backbone: rAAV
  Vector type: AAV
Growth in bacteria
  Bacterial resistance: Ampicillin, 100 μg/mL
  Growth temperature: 30°C
  Growth strain: NEB Stable
  Copy number: High Copy
Gene/Insert
  Gene/Insert name: RiboL1-jGCaMP8s
  Species: Synthetic
  Cloning method: Restriction Enzyme; 5′ cloning site unknown (unknown if destroyed)
Terms and licenses: Academic/Nonprofit Terms; Industry Terms: Not Available to Industry
Depositor comments: Allen Institute plasmid ALIAS: AiP14872 This work supported by NIH BRAIN Initiative grant UF1MH128339
How to cite: AiP14872: pAAV-AiE0452h_3xC2-minBG-RiboL1-jGCaMP8s-WPRE3-BGHpA (Alias: CN4872) was a gift from Allen Institute for Brain Science & Jonathan Ting (Addgene plasmid # 214866 ; http://n2t.net/addgene:214866 ; RRID:Addgene_214866)
